Addgene plasmid #147741: pcDNA3.1-MS2-HA-HsStaufen2-T1_V
Purpose: Mammalian Expression of HsStaufen2-T1
Depositing lab: Elisa Izaurralde. Depositing organization: Max Planck Institute for Developmental Biology.
Backbone
  Vector backbone: Unknown
  Vector type: Mammalian Expression
Growth in bacteria
  Bacterial resistance: Ampicillin, 100 μg/mL
  Growth temperature: 37°C
  Growth strain: DH5alpha
  Copy number: High Copy
Gene/Insert
  Gene/Insert name: HsStaufen2-T1
  Species: H. sapiens (human)
  Entrez Gene: STAU2 (a.k.a. 39K2, 39K3)
  Cloning method: Unknown
Terms and licenses: Academic/Nonprofit Terms; Industry Terms: Not Available to Industry
Depositor comments: sequence given by NCBI: NM_001164382.1 Plasmids from this collection were made available to the research community and donated after the lab closed. Please note that the sequence provided by the depositing laboratory may be theoretical/predicted or based on Sanger sequencing results. There may be discrepancies between sequencing results obtained by Addgene and the depositor sequence. If an Addgene verified sequence is not available, please contact before placing your order to request that our lab fully sequence the plasmid.
How to cite: pcDNA3.1-MS2-HA-HsStaufen2-T1_V was a gift from Elisa Izaurralde (Addgene plasmid # 147741 ; http://n2t.net/addgene:147741 ; RRID:Addgene_147741)
