[The description below was written by a language model from this plasmid's Addgene catalogue record and pLannotate feature annotations shown in this document.]
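Description:
pcDNA3.1-MS2-HA-HsStaufen2-T1_V is a 7,581 nt mammalian expression plasmid encoding human Staufen2 (STAU2) fused at its N-terminus to the bacteriophage MS2 coat protein and an HA epitope. The catalogue lists the backbone as unknown, but the name and the annotated features fit a pcDNA3.1-type layout. It carries a high-copy ColE1/pUC origin and an AmpR (β-lactamase) cassette with its own promoter for propagation and ampicillin selection in E. coli, together with an f1 origin. A neomycin phosphotransferase gene sits between the SV40 early promoter and the SV40 poly(A) signal, which would allow G418 selection of stably transfected mammalian cells. Short hits to an HIV-1 LTR, ble, lacI and bom are annotated only as fragments and are probably residual backbone sequence or incidental matches rather than functional parts.

The expression cassette is driven by the CMV immediate-early enhancer and promoter and terminated by the bGH polyadenylation signal. A T7 promoter lies upstream of the coding region and a reverse-oriented SP6 promoter downstream. The coding features run in order MS2 coat protein, an HA tag (annotated as a fragment of a 3xHA element, and short enough to suggest a single copy), and the STAU2 coding sequence. The depositor refers this sequence to an NCBI reference transcript, and "T1" presumably denotes a transcript variant.

STAU2 is a double-stranded RNA-binding protein involved in microtubule-dependent transport of neuronal mRNAs to dendrites. Because the MS2 coat protein binds a specific RNA stem-loop, fusions of this kind are generally used to tether a protein to reporter mRNAs carrying MS2 binding sites and to test its effect on mRNA stability or translation, with HA allowing detection. The record itself states only mammalian expression as the purpose.
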