Features (pLannotate 1.2.2; 23 found; start..end, strand, type, name):
     28..80      -  misc_feature   bom (fragment): basis of mobility region from pBR322
    235..614     +  enhancer       CMV enhancer: human cytomegalovirus immediate early enhancer
    615..818     +  promoter       CMV promoter: human cytomegalovirus (CMV) immediate early promoter
    814..847     +  LTR            5' LTR (truncated) (fragment): truncated 5' long terminal repeat (LTR) from HIV-1
    863..881     +  promoter       T7 promoter: promoter for bacteriophage T7 RNA polymerase
    904..1290    +  CDS            MS2: bacteriophage MS2 coat protein binds to a specific stem-loop structure in the viral RNA (Peabody, 1993)
   1333..1359    +  CDS            3xHA (fragment): three tandem HA epitope tags
   1399..3108    +  CDS            STAU2: STAU2_HUMAN - Experimental evidence at protein level: Swiss-Prot protein existence level 1. RNA-binding protein required for the microtubule-dependent transport of neuronal RNA from the cell body to the dendrite. As protein synthesis occurs within the dendrite, the localization of specific mRNAs to dendrites may be a prerequisite for neurite outgrowth and plasticity at sites distant from the cell body (By similarity). From Homo sapiens (Human).
   3134..3152    -  promoter       SP6 promoter: promoter for bacteriophage SP6 RNA polymerase
   3178..3402    +  polyA_signal   bGH poly(A) signal: bovine growth hormone polyadenylation signal
   3406..3427    +  promoter       SV40 promoter (fragment): SV40 enhancer and early promoter
   3448..3876    +  rep_origin     f1 ori (sequence partly withheld): f1 bacteriophage origin of replication; arrow indicates direction of (+) strand synthesis
   3890..4219    +  promoter       SV40 promoter: SV40 enhancer and early promoter
   4286..5077    +  CDS            neo: KKA2_KLEPN - Also known as kan, nptII. Experimental evidence at protein level: Swiss-Prot protein existence level 1. Resistance to kanamycin, neomycin, paromomycin, ribostamycin, butirosin and gentamicin B. From Klebsiella pneumoniae.
   5101..5259    +  CDS            ble (fragment): BLE_KLEPN - Experimental evidence at protein level: Swiss-Prot protein existence level 1. Binding protein with a strong affinity to the bleomycin family of antibiotics. Binds to CL990; an antimitotic-antibiotic compound. From Klebsiella pneumoniae.
   5254..5375    +  polyA_signal   SV40 poly(A) signal: SV40 polyadenylation signal
   5448..5464    -  protein_bind   lac operator: The lac repressor binds to the lac operator to inhibit transcription in E. coli. This inhibition can be relieved by adding lactose or isopropyl-β-D-thiogalactopyranoside (IPTG). lac repressor encoded by lacI
   5472..5502    -  promoter       lac promoter: promoter for the E. coli lac operon
   5517..5538    -  protein_bind   CAP binding site: CAP binding activates transcription in the presence of cAMP. E. coli catabolite activator protein
   5551..5643    -  CDS            lacI (fragment): lac repressor; lacI; The lac repressor binds to the lac operator to inhibit transcription in E. coli. This inhibition can be relieved by adding lactose or isopropyl-β-D-thiogalactopyranoside (IPTG).
   5826..6414    -  rep_origin     ori: high-copy-number ColE1/pMB1/pBR322/pUC origin of replication
   6585..7445    -  CDS            AmpR: β-lactamase; bla; confers resistance to ampicillin, carbenicillin, and related antibiotics
   7446..7550    -  promoter       AmpR promoter: bla
>Addgene plasmid #147741 | pcDNA3.1-MS2-HA-HsStaufen2-T1_V | addgene full sequence | sequence record 396910 | Addgene NGS Result
GACGGATCGGGAGATCTCCCGATCCCCTATGGTGCACTCTCAGTACAATCTGCTCTGATGCCGCATAGTT
AAGCCAGTATCTGCTCCCTGCTTGTGTGTTGGAGGTCGCTGAGTAGTGCGCGAGCAAAATTTAAGCTACA
ACAAGGCAAGGCTTGACCGACAATTGCATGAAGAATCTGCTTAGGGTTAGGCGTTTTGCGCTGCTTCGCG
ATGTACGGGCCAGATATACGCGTTGACATTGATTATTGACTAGTTATTAATAGTAATCAATTACGGGGTC
ATTAGTTCATAGCCCATATATGGAGTTCCGCGTTACATAACTTACGGTAAATGGCCCGCCTGGCTGACCG
CCCAACGACCCCCGCCCATTGACGTCAATAATGACGTATGTTCCCATAGTAACGCCAATAGGGACTTTCC
ATTGACGTCAATGGGTGGAGTATTTACGGTAAACTGCCCACTTGGCAGTACATCAAGTGTATCATATGCC
AAGTACGCCCCCTATTGACGTCAATGACGGTAAATGGCCCGCCTGGCATTATGCCCAGTACATGACCTTA
TGGGACTTTCCTACTTGGCAGTACATCTACGTATTAGTCATCGCTATTACCATGGTGATGCGGTTTTGGC
AGTACATCAATGGGCGTGGATAGCGGTTTGACTCACGGGGATTTCCAAGTCTCCACCCCATTGACGTCAA
TGGGAGTTTGTTTTGGCACCAAAATCAACGGGACTTTCCAAAATGTCGTAACAACTCCGCCCCATTGACG
CAAATGGGCGGTAGGCGTGTACGGTGGGAGGTCTATATAAGCAGAGCTCTCTGGCTAACTAGAGAACCCA
CTGCTTACTGGCTTATCGAAATTAATACGACTCACTATAGGGAGACCCAAGCTTGCCACCATGGCTTCTA
ACTTTACTCAGTTCGTTCTCGTCGACAATGGCGGAACTGGCGACGTGACTGTCGCCCCAAGCAACTTCGC
TAACGGGGTCGCTGAATGGATCAGCTCTAACTCGCGATCACAGGCTTACAAAGTAACCTGTAGCGTTCGT
CAGAGCTCTGCGCAGAATCGCAAATACACCATCAAAGTCGAGGTGCCTAAAGTGGCAACCCAGACTGTTG
GTGGTGAAGAGCTTCCTGTAGCCGGATGGAGATCTTACTTAAATATGGAACTAACCATTCCAATTTTCGC
CACGAATTCCGACTGCGAGCTTATTGTTAAGGCAATGCAAGGTCTCCTAAAAGATGGAAACCCGATTCCC
TCGGCCATCGCGGCCAACTCCGGCATCTACGGAGGTGGAGGTGGATCTGGTGGATCTCCTCCACATATGG
CTTACCCATACGATGTTCCAGATTACGCTCCTCCAAAGCTTGGATCCGAATTCCCGGGTCGACTCGAGAT
GGCAAACCCAAAAGAGAAAACTGCAATGTGTCTGGTAAATGAGTTAGCCCGTTTCAATAGAGTCCAACCC
CAGTATAAACTTCTGAATGAAAGAGGGCCTGCTCATTCAAAGATGTTCTCAGTGCAGCTGAGTCTTGGTG
AGCAGACATGGGAATCCGAAGGCAGCAGTATAAAGAAGGCTCAGCAGGCTGTTGCCAATAAAGCTTTGAC
TGAATCTACGCTTCCCAAACCAGTTCAGAAGCCACCCAAAAGTAATGTTAACAATAACCCAGGCAGTATA
ACTCCAACTGTGGAACTGAATGGGCTTGCTATGAAAAGGGGAGAGCCTGCCATCTACAGGCCATTAGATC
CAAAGCCATTCCCAAATTATAGAGCTAATTACAACTTTCGGGGCATGTACAATCAGAGGTATCATTGCCC
AGTGCCTAAGATCTTTTATGTTCAGCTCACTGTAGGAAATAATGAATTTTTTGGGGAAGGAAAGACTCGA
CAAGCTGCTAGACACAATGCTGCAATGAAAGCCCTCCAAGCACTGCAGAATGAACCTATTCCAGAAAGAT
CTCCTCAGAATGGTGAATCAGGAAAGGATGTGGATGATGACAAAGATGCAAATAAGTCTGAGATCAGCTT
AGTGTTTGAAATTGCTCTGAAGCGAAATATGCCTGTCAGTTTTGAGGTTATTAAAGAAAGTGGACCACCA
CATATGAAAAGCTTTGTTACTCGAGTGTCAGTAGGAGAGTTCTCTGCAGAAGGAGAAGGAAATAGCAAAA
AACTCTCCAAGAAGCGCGCTGCGACCACCGTCTTACAGGAGCTTAAAAAACTTCCACCTCTTCCTGTGGT
GGAAAAGCCAAAACTATTTTTTAAAAAACGCCCTAAAACAATAGTAAAGGCCGGACCAGAATATGGCCAA
GGGATGAACCCTATTAGCCGCCTGGCGCAAATTCAACAGGCCAAAAAGGAAAAGGAGCCGGATTATGTTT
TGCTTTCAGAAAGAGGAATGCCTCGACGTCGAGAATTTGTGATGCAGGTGAAGGTAGGCAATGAAGTTGC
TACAGGAACAGGACCTAATAAAAAGATAGCCAAAAAAAATGCTGCAGAAGCAATGCTGTTACAACTTGGT
TATAAAGCATCCACTAATCTTCAGGATCAACTTGAGAAGACAGGGGAAAACAAAGGATGGAGTGGTCCAA
AGCCTGGGTTTCCTGAACCAACAAATAATACTCCAAAAGGAATTCTTCATTTGTCTCCTGATGTTTATCA
AGAGATGGAAGCCAGCCGCCACAAAGTAATCTCTGGCACTACTCTAGGCTATTTGTCACCCAAAGATATG
AACCAACCTTCAAGCTCTTTCTTCAGTATATCTCCCACATCGAATAGTTCAGCTACAATTGCCAGGGAAC
TCCTTATGAATGGAACATCTTCTACAGCTGAAGCCATAGGTTTAAAAGGAAGTTCTCCTACTCCCCCTTG
TTCTCCAGTACAACCTTCAAAACAACTGGAATATTTAGCAAGGATTCAAGGCTTTCAGGCAGCCTTAAGT
GCCTTGAAACAATTTTCTGAACAAGGACTGGATCCAATCGATGGAGCAATGAATATCGAAAAAGGTTCTC
TTGAAAAACAAGCCAAGCATCTGAGAGAGAAAGCGGACAATAACCAGGCACCCCCGGGCTCCATCGCTCA
GGACTGCAAGAAATCAAACTCGGCCGTCTAGGCGGCCGCCTAGAGGGCCCTATTCTATAGTGTCACCTAA
ATGCTAGAGCTCGCTGATCAGCCTCGACTGTGCCTTCTAGTTGCCAGCCATCTGTTGTTTGCCCCTCCCC
CGTGCCTTCCTTGACCCTGGAAGGTGCCACTCCCACTGTCCTTTCCTAATAAAATGAGGAAATTGCATCG
CATTGTCTGAGTAGGTGTCATTCTATTCTGGGGGGTGGGGTGGGGCAGGACAGCAAGGGGGAGGATTGGG
AAGACAATAGCAGGCATGCTGGGGATGCGGTGGGCTCTATGGCTTCTGAGGCGGAAAGAACCAGCTGGGG
CTCTAGGGGGTATCCCC
[124 nt withheld, positions 3448-3571]
C
[91 nt withheld, positions 3573-3663]
A
[49 nt withheld, positions 3665-3713]
CCTTTGACGTTGGAGTCCACGTTCTTT
[37 nt withheld, positions 3741-3777]
ACCCTATCTCGGTCTATTCTTTTGATTTATAAGGGATTTTGCCGATTTCGGCCTATTGGTTAAAAAATGA
GCTGATTTAACAAAAATTTAACGCGAATTAATTCTGTGGAATGTGTGTCAGTTAGGGTGTGGAAAGTCCC
CAGGCTCCCCAGCAGGCAGAAGTATGCAAAGCATGCATCTCAATTAGTCAGCAACCAGGTGTGGAAAGTC
CCCAGGCTCCCCAGCAGGCAGAAGTATGCAAAGCATGCATCTCAATTAGTCAGCAACCATAGTCCCGCCC
CTAACTCCGCCCATCCCGCCCCTAACTCCGCCCAGTTCCGCCCATTCTCCGCCCCATGGCTGACTAATTT
TTTTTATTTATGCAGAGGCCGAGGCCGCCTCTGCCTCTGAGCTATTCCAGAAGTAGTGAGGAGGCTTTTT
TGGAGGCCTAGGCTTTTGCAAAAAGCTCCCGGGAGCTTGTATATCCATTTTCGGATCTGATCAAGAGACA
GGATGAGGATCGTTTCGCATGATTGAACAAGATGGATTGCACGCAGGTTCTCCGGCCGCTTGGGTGGAGA
GGCTATTCGGCTATGACTGGGCACAACAGACAATCGGCTGCTCTGATGCCGCCGTGTTCCGGCTGTCAGC
GCAGGGGCGCCCGGTTCTTTTTGTCAAGACCGACCTGTCCGGTGCCCTGAATGAACTGCAGGACGAGGCA
GCGCGGCTATCGTGGCTGGCCACGACGGGCGTTCCTTGCGCAGCTGTGCTCGACGTTGTCACTGAAGCGG
GAAGGGACTGGCTGCTATTGGGCGAAGTGCCGGGGCAGGATCTCCTGTCATCTCACCTTGCTCCTGCCGA
GAAAGTATCCATCATGGCTGATGCAATGCGGCGGCTGCATACGCTTGATCCGGCTACCTGCCCATTCGAC
CACCAAGCGAAACATCGCATCGAGCGAGCACGTACTCGGATGGAAGCCGGTCTTGTCGATCAGGATGATC
TGGACGAAGAGCATCAGGGGCTCGCGCCAGCCGAACTGTTCGCCAGGCTCAAGGCGCGCATGCCCGACGG
CGAGGATCTCGTCGTGACCCATGGCGATGCCTGCTTGCCGAATATCATGGTGGAAAATGGCCGCTTTTCT
GGATTCATCGACTGTGGCCGGCTGGGTGTGGCGGACCGCTATCAGGACATAGCGTTGGCTACCCGTGATA
TTGCTGAAGAGCTTGGCGGCGAATGGGCTGACCGCTTCCTCGTGCTTTACGGTATCGCCGCTCCCGATTC
GCAGCGCATCGCCTTCTATCGCCTTCTTGACGAGTTCTTCTGAGCGGGACTCTGGGGTTCGAAATGACCG
ACCAAGCGACGCCCAACCTGCCATCACGAGATTTCGATTCCACCGCCGCCTTCTATGAAAGGTTGGGCTT
CGGAATCGTTTTCCGGGACGCCGGCTGGATGATCCTCCAGCGCGGGGATCTCATGCTGGAGTTCTTCGCC
CACCCCAACTTGTTTATTGCAGCTTATAATGGTTACAAATAAAGCAATAGCATCACAAATTTCACAAATA
AAGCATTTTTTTCACTGCATTCTAGTTGTGGTTTGTCCAAACTCATCAATGTATCTTATCATGTCTGTAT
ACCGTCGACCTCTAGCTAGAGCTTGGCGTAATCATGGTCATAGCTGTTTCCTGTGTGAAATTGTTATCCG
CTCACAATTCCACACAACATACGAGCCGGAAGCATAAAGTGTAAAGCCTGGGGTGCCTAATGAGTGAGCT
AACTCACATTAATTGCGTTGCGCTCACTGCCCGCTTTCCAGTCGGGAAACCTGTCGTGCCAGCTGCATTA
ATGAATCGGCCAACGCGCGGGGAGAGGCGGTTTGCGTATTGGGCGCTCTTCCGCTTCCTCGCTCACTGAC
TCGCTGCGCTCGGTCGTTCGGCTGCGGCGAGCGGTATCAGCTCACTCAAAGGCGGTAATACGGTTATCCA
CAGAATCAGGGGATAACGCAGGAAAGAACATGTGAGCAAAAGGCCAGCAAAAGGCCAGGAACCGTAAAAA
GGCCGCGTTGCTGGCGTTTTTCCATAGGCTCCGCCCCCCTGACGAGCATCACAAAAATCGACGCTCAAGT
CAGAGGTGGCGAAACCCGACAGGACTATAAAGATACCAGGCGTTTCCCCCTGGAAGCTCCCTCGTGCGCT
CTCCTGTTCCGACCCTGCCGCTTACCGGATACCTGTCCGCCTTTCTCCCTTCGGGAAGCGTGGCGCTTTC
TCATAGCTCACGCTGTAGGTATCTCAGTTCGGTGTAGGTCGTTCGCTCCAAGCTGGGCTGTGTGCACGAA
CCCCCCGTTCAGCCCGACCGCTGCGCCTTATCCGGTAACTATCGTCTTGAGTCCAACCCGGTAAGACACG
ACTTATCGCCACTGGCAGCAGCCACTGGTAACAGGATTAGCAGAGCGAGGTATGTAGGCGGTGCTACAGA
GTTCTTGAAGTGGTGGCCTAACTACGGCTACACTAGAAGAACAGTATTTGGTATCTGCGCTCTGCTGAAG
CCAGTTACCTTCGGAAAAAGAGTTGGTAGCTCTTGATCCGGCAAACAAACCACCGCTGGTAGCGGTGGTT
TTTTTGTTTGCAAGCAGCAGATTACGCGCAGAAAAAAAGGATCTCAAGAAGATCCTTTGATCTTTTCTAC
GGGGTCTGACGCTCAGTGGAACGAAAACTCACGTTAAGGGATTTTGGTCATGAGATTATCAAAAAGGATC
TTCACCTAGATCCTTTTAAATTAAAAATGAAGTTTTAAATCAATCTAAAGTATATATGAGTAAACTTGGT
CTGACAGTTACCAATGCTTAATCAGTGAGGCACCTATCTCAGCGATCTGTCTATTTCGTTCATCCATAGT
TGCCTGACTCCCCGTCGTGTAGATAACTACGATACGGGAGGGCTTACCATCTGGCCCCAGTGCTGCAATG
ATACCGCGAGACCCACGCTCACCGGCTCCAGATTTATCAGCAATAAACCAGCCAGCCGGAAGGGCCGAGC
GCAGAAGTGGTCCTGCAACTTTATCCGCCTCCATCCAGTCTATTAATTGTTGCCGGGAAGCTAGAGTAAG
TAGTTCGCCAGTTAATAGTTTGCGCAACGTTGTTGCCATTGCTACAGGCATCGTGGTGTCACGCTCGTCG
TTTGGTATGGCTTCATTCAGCTCCGGTTCCCAACGATCAAGGCGAGTTACATGATCCCCCATGTTGTGCA
AAAAAGCGGTTAGCTCCTTCGGTCCTCCGATCGTTGTCAGAAGTAAGTTGGCCGCAGTGTTATCACTCAT
GGTTATGGCAGCACTGCATAATTCTCTTACTGTCATGCCATCCGTAAGATGCTTTTCTGTGACTGGTGAG
TACTCAACCAAGTCATTCTGAGAATAGTGTATGCGGCGACCGAGTTGCTCTTGCCCGGCGTCAATACGGG
ATAATACCGCGCCACATAGCAGAACTTTAAAAGTGCTCATCATTGGAAAACGTTCTTCGGGGCGAAAACT
CTCAAGGATCTTACCGCTGTTGAGATCCAGTTCGATGTAACCCACTCGTGCACCCAACTGATCTTCAGCA
TCTTTTACTTTCACCAGCGTTTCTGGGTGAGCAAAAACAGGAAGGCAAAATGCCGCAAAAAAGGGAATAA
GGGCGACACGGAAATGTTGAATACTCATACTCTTCCTTTTTCAATATTATTGAAGCATTTATCAGGGTTA
TTGTCTCATGAGCGGATACATATTTGAATGTATTTAGAAAAATAAACAAATAGGGGTTCCGCGCACATTT
CCCCGAAAAGTGCCACCTGACGTC
